>Addgene plasmid #211321 | pBiT3.1-C_PPP2R2A:1-447 | addgene full sequence | sequence record 423467 | Addgene NGS Result
AAGACGCGTTAATTAAGACGTCGGCAGTGAAAAAAATGCTTTATTTGTGAAATTTGTGATGCTATTGCTT
TATTTGTAACCATTATAAGCTGCAATAAACAAGTTAACAACAACAATTGCATTCATTTTATGTTTCAGGT
TCAGGGGGAGGTGTGGGAGGTTTTTTAAAGCAAGTAAAACCTCTACAAATGTGGTATGGCTGATTATGAT
CCGCGGCCGCAATACGTCGACGTTATCAGCTGACTTCGTACGAGAGCCTAGGATTATGGCGCGCCACTAG
TTATTAATAGTAATCAATTACGGGGTCATTAGTTCATAGCCCATATATGGAGTTCCGCGTTACATAACTT
ACGGTAAATGGCCCGCCTGGCTGACCGCCCAACGACCCCCGCCCATTGACGTCAATAATGACGTATGTTC
CCATAGTAACGCCAATAGGGACTTTCCATTGACGTCAATGGGTGGAGTATTTACGGTAAACTGCCCACTT
GGCAGTACATCAAGTGTATCATATGCCAAGTCCGCCCCCTATTGACGTCAATGACGGTAAATGGCCCGCC
TGGCATTATGCCCAGTACATGACCTTACGGGACTTTCCTACTTGGCAGTACATCTACGTATTAGTCATCG
CTATTACCATGGTGATGCGGTTTTGGCAGTACACCAATGGGCGTGGATAGCGGTTTGACTCACGGGGATT
TCCAAGTCTCCACCCCATTGACGTCAATGGGAGTTTGTTTTGGCACCAAAATCAACGGGACTTTCCAAAA
TGTCGTAATAACCCCGCCCCGTTGACGCAAATGGGCGGTAGGCGTGTACGGTGGGAGGTCTATATAAGCA
GAGCTGGTTTAGTGAACCGTCAGATCACTAGAATCTTTATTGCGGTAGTTTATCACAGTTAAATTGCTAA
CGCAGTCAGTGCTTCTGACACAACAGTCTCGAACTTAAGCTGCAGAAGTTGGTCGTGAGGCACTGGGCAG
GTAAGTATCAAGGTTACAAGACAGGTTTAAGGAGACCAATAGAAACTGGGCTTGTCGAGACAGAGAAGAC
TCTTGCGTTTCTGATAGGCACCTATTGGTCTTACTGACATCCACTTTGCCTTTCTCTCCACAGGTGTCCA
CTCCCAGTTCAATTACAGCTCTTAAGGCTAGAGTATTAATACGACTCACTATAGGGGCGATCGCAACAAG
CTTCGGGAAGATCTGGAGCTAGCGGCGGGGGATCCGGTGGGAATTCGACACCATGGCAGGAGCTGGAGGA
GGGAATGATATTCAGTGGTGTTTTTCTCAGGTGAAAGGAGCAGTAGATGATGATGTAGCAGAAGCAGATA
TAATTTCTACAGTAGAATTTAATCATTCTGGAGAATTACTAGCAACAGGAGATAAAGGTGGTAGAGTTGT
CATCTTTCAACAGGAGCAGGAGAACAAAATCCAGTCTCATAGCAGAGGAGAATATAATGTTTACAGCACC
TTCCAGAGCCATGAACCAGAGTTTGACTACTTGAAAAGTTTAGAAATAGAAGAAAAGATCAACAAAATTA
GGTGGTTACCCCAGAAAAATGCTGCTCAGTTTTTATTGTCTACCAATGATAAAACAATAAAATTATGGAA
AATCAGTGAAAGGGACAAAAGACCAGAAGGGTATAACTTGAAAGAGGAGGATGGAAGGTATAGAGATCCT
ACTACAGTTACTACACTACGAGTGCCAGTCTTTAGGCCTATGGATCTAATGGTTGAGGCCAGTCCACGAA
GAATATTTGCCAATGCTCATACATATCACATCAACTCAATTTCTATTAATAGTGATTATGAAACATATTT
ATCTGCAGATGATTTGCGGATTAATCTTTGGCATCTGGAAATTACAGACAGGAGTTTTAACATTGTGGAT
ATCAAGCCTGCCAATATGGAAGAGCTAACAGAGGTGATTACAGCAGCAGAATTTCATCCAAACAGCTGTA
ACACATTTGTATACAGCAGCAGTAAAGGAACTATTCGGCTATGTGACATGAGGGCATCTGCCCTCTGTGA
TAGACATTCTAAATTGTTTGAAGAACCTGAAGATCCCAGTAACAGGTCATTTTTTTCCGAAATCATCTCC
TCTATTTCGGATGTAAAATTCAGCCATAGTGGTCGATATATGATGACTAGAGACTATTTGTCAGTCAAAA
TTTGGGACTTAAATATGGAAAACAGGCCTGTGGAAACATACCAGGTGCATGAATACCTCAGAAGTAAACT
CTGTTCACTGTATGAAAATGACTGCATATTTGACAAATTTGAATGTTGTTGGAATGGATCTGACAGTGTT
GTCATGACTGGATCTTACAATAATTTCTTCAGAATGTTTGACAGAAACACAAAGCGAGACATAACCCTAG
AAGCATCGCGGGAAAACAATAAGCCTCGCACAGTTCTGAAGCCTCGCAAAGTCTGTGCAAGTGGCAAGCG
AAAGAAAGATGAAATAAGTGTTGACAGCCTAGACTTCAATAAGAAAATCCTTCACACAGCCTGGCACCCC
AAGGAAAATATCATTGCCGTAGCTACTACAAACAATCTGTATATATTTCAAGACAAAGTGAATGGCTCGA
GCGGTGGGAGCTCCGGTGTGAGCGGCTGGCGGCTGTTCAAGAAGATTAGCTAAGTTTAAACGGCCGCGAC
TCTAGACTGCAGGCATGCAAGCTGATTTGGCTGCTGCCACCGCTGAGCAAGGCCGCTTCGAGCAGACATG
ATAAGATACATTGATGAGTTTGGACAAACCACAACTAGAATGCAGTGAAAAAAATGCTTTATTTGTGAAA
TTTGTGATGCTATTGCTTTATTTGTAACCATTATAAGCTGCAATAAACAAGTTAACAACAACAATTGCAT
TCATTTTATGTTTCAGGTTCAGGGGGAGATGTGGGAGGTTTTTTTAAGCAAGTAAAACCTCTACAAATGT
GGTAAAATCTTAATTAAGACTTCTAATATAACTTCGTATAGCATACATTATACGAAGTTATGGTTCCACT
GTTGACAATTAATCATCGGCATAGTATATCGGCATAGTATAATACGACAAGGTGAGGAACTAAACCCAGG
AGGCAGATCATGATTGAACAAGATGGATTGCACGCAGGTTCTCCGGCCGCTTGGGTGGAGAGGCTATTCG
GCTATGACTGGGCACAACAGACAATCGGCTGCTCTGATGCCGCCGTGTTCCGGCTGTCAGCGCAGGGGCG
CCCGGTTCTTTTTGTCAAGACCGACCTGTCCGGTGCCCTGAATGAACTGCAGGACGAGGCAGCGCGGCTA
TCGTGGCTGGCCACGACGGGCGTTCCTTGCGCAGCTGTGCTCGACGTTGTCACTGAAGCGGGAAGGGACT
GGCTGCTATTGGGCGAAGTGCCGGGGCAGGATCTCCTGTCATCTCACCTTGCTCCTGCCGAGAAAGTATC
CATCATGGCTGATGCAATGCGGCGGCTGCATACGCTTGATCCGGCTACCTGCCCATTCGACCACCAAGCG
AAACATCGCATCGAGCGAGCACGTACTCGGATGGAAGCCGGTCTTGTCGATCAGGATGATCTGGACGAAG
AGCATCAGGGGCTCGCGCCAGCCGAACTGTTCGCCAGGCTCAAGGCGCGCATGCCCGACGGCGAGGATCT
CGTCGTGACCCATGGCGATGCCTGCTTGCCGAATATCATGGTGGAAAATGGCCGCTTTTCTGGATTCATC
GACTGTGGCCGGCTGGGTGTGGCGGACCGCTATCAGGACATAGCGTTGGCTACCCGTGATATTGCTGAAG
AGCTTGGCGGCGAATGGGCTGACCGCTTCCTCGTGCTTTACGGTATCGCCGCTCCCGATTCGCAGCGCAT
CGCCTTCTATCGCCTTCTTGACGAGTTCTTCTGATTCGAAATGACCGACCAAGCGACGCCCAACCGGTAT
CAGCTCACTCAAAGGCGGTAATACGGTTATCCACAGAATCAGGGGATAACGCAGGAAAGAACATGTGAGC
AAAAGGCCAGCAAAAGGCCAGGAACCGTAAAAAGGCCGCGTTGCTGGCGTTTTTCCATAGGCTCCGCCCC
CCTGACGAGCATCACAAAAATCGACGCTCAAGTCAGAGGTGGCGAAACCCGACAGGACTATAAAGATACC
AGGCGTTTCCCCCTGGAAGCTCCCTCGTGCGCTCTCCTGTTCCGACCCTGCCGCTTACCGGATACCTGTC
CGCCTTTCTCCCTTCGGGAAGCGTGGCGCTTTCTCATAGCTCACGCTGTAGGTATCTCAGTTCGGTGTAG
GTCGTTCGCTCCAAGCTGGGCTGTGTGCACGAACCCCCCGTTCAGCCCGACCGCTGCGCCTTATCCGGTA
ACTATCGTCTTGAGTCCAACCCGGTAAGACACGACTTATCGCCACTGGCAGCAGCCACTGGTAACAGGAT
TAGCAGAGCGAGGTATGTAGGCGGTGCTACAGAGTTCTTGAAGTGGTGGCCTAACTACGGCTACACTAGA
AGGACAGTATTTGGTATCTGCGCTCTGCTGAAGCCAGTTACCTTCGGAAAAAGAGTTGGTAGCTCTTGAT
CCGGCAAACAAACCACCGCTGGTAGCGGTGGTTTTTTTGTTTGCAAGCAGCAGATTACGCGCAGAAAAAA
AGGATTTCAAGAAGATCCTTTGATCTTTTCTACGGGGTCTGACGCTCAGTGGAACGAAAACTCACGTTAA
GGGATTTTGGTCATGAGATTATCAAAAAGGATCTTCACCTAGATCCTTTTATAGTCCGGAATCGTCACAC
AAAAAACCAACACACAGATGTAATGAAAATAAAGATATTTTATTGCGGCCATCGTGATGGCTAGAGTTTA
GCCCTCCCACACATAACCAGAGGGCAGCAATTCACGAATCCCAACTGCCGTCGGCTGTCCATCACTGTCC
TTCACTATGGCTTTGATCCCAGGATGCAGATCGAGAAGCACCTGTCGGCACCGTCCGCAGGGGCTCAAGA
TGCCCCTGTTCTCATTTCCGATCGCGACGATACAAGTCAGGTTGCCAGCTGCCGCAGCAGCAGCAGTGCC
CAGCACCACGAGTTCTGCACAAGGTCCCCCAGTAAAATGATATACATTGACACCAGTGAAGATGCGGCCG
TCGCTAGAGAGAGCTGCGCTGGCGACGCTGTAGTCTTCAGAGATGGGGATGCTGTTGATTGTAGCCGTTG
CTCTTTCAATGAGGGTGGATTCTTCTTGAGACAAAGGCTTGGCCATGGTGGCGCTAGTGTCAGAAGAATC
GAGCTTTTTGCAAAAGCCTAGGCCTCCAAAAAAGCCTCCTCACTACTTCTGGAATAGCTCAGAGGCCGAG
GCGGCCTCGGCCTCTGCATAAATAAAAAAAATTAGTCAGCCATGGGGCGGAGAATGGGCGGAACTGGGCG
GAGTTAGGGGCGGGATGGGCGGAGTTAGGGGCGGGACTATGGTTGCTGACTAATTGAGATGCATGCTTTG
CATACTTCTGCCTGCTGGGGAGCCTGGGGACTTTCCACACCTGGTTGCTGACTAATTGAGATGCATGCTT
TGCATACTTCTGCCTGCTGGGGAGCCTGGGGACTTTCCACACCCTAACTGACACACATTCCACAGCTGGT
TCTTTCCGCCTCAGAAGGTACCTAACCAAGTTCCTCTTTCAGAGGTTATTTCAGGCCATGGTGCTGCGC
Features (pLannotate 1.2.2; 17 found; start..end, strand, type, name):
     24..105     -  polyA_signal   SV40 poly(A) signal: SV40 polyadenylation signal
    128..211     -  CDS            large T antigen (fragment): large T antigen from SV40 (simian virus 40)
    276..641     +  enhancer       CMV enhancer: human cytomegalovirus immediate early enhancer
    643..842     +  promoter       CMV promoter: human cytomegalovirus (CMV) immediate early promoter
    981..1113    +  intron         chimeric intron: chimera between introns from human β-globin and immunoglobulin heavy chain genes
   1157..1175    +  promoter       T7 promoter: promoter for bacteriophage T7 RNA polymerase
   1243..2583    +  CDS            PPP2R2A: 2ABA_HUMAN - Experimental evidence at protein level: Swiss-Prot protein existence level 1. The B regulatory subunit might modulate substrate selectivity and catalytic activity, and also might direct the localization of the catalytic enzyme to a particular subcellular compartment. Essential for serine/threonine-protein phosphatase 2A-mediated dephosphorylation of WEE1, preventing its ubiquitin-mediated proteolysis, increasing WEE1 protein levels, and promoting the G2/M checkpoint (PubMed:33108758). From Homo sapiens (Human).
   2679..2706    +  CDS            SET1 (fragment): solubility-enhancement tag derived from T7 phage gene 10B
   2732..2853    -  polyA_signal   SV40 poly(A) signal: SV40 polyadenylation signal
   2876..2944    -  CDS            large T antigen (fragment): large T antigen from SV40 (simian virus 40)
   2968..3001    +  protein_bind   loxP: Cre-mediated recombination occurs in the 8-bp core sequence (GCATACAT). Cre recombinase
   3011..3058    +  promoter       EM7 promoter: synthetic bacterial promoter&nbsp
   3090..3881    +  CDS            neo: KKA2_KLEPN - Also known as kan, nptII. Experimental evidence at protein level: Swiss-Prot protein existence level 1. Resistance to kanamycin, neomycin, paromomycin, ribostamycin, butirosin and gentamicin B. From Klebsiella pneumoniae.
   4042..4630    -  rep_origin     ori: high-copy-number ColE1/pMB1/pBR322/pUC origin of replication
   4756..4804    -  polyA_signal   poly(A) signal: synthetic polyadenylation signal
   4828..5226    -  CDS            BSD: blasticidin S deaminase; Aspergillus terreus BSD; confers resistance to blasticidin
   5257..5614    -  promoter       SV40 promoter: SV40 enhancer and early promoter
