[The description below was written by a language model from this plasmid's Addgene catalogue record and pLannotate feature annotations shown in this document.]
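Description:
pBiT3.1-C_PPP2R2A:1-447 is a mammalian expression plasmid built on Promega's pBiT3.1-C backbone. It carries the full-length, wild-type human PPP2R2A coding sequence (residues M1–N447, 1,341 bp), which encodes the B55α regulatory subunit of protein phosphatase 2A, a WD40 repeat-containing protein. The insert derives from a Mammalian Gene Collection clone and was introduced by ligation-independent cloning between EcoRI and XhoI sites that remain intact. Transcription is driven by the CMV immediate-early enhancer and promoter, followed by a chimeric β-globin/immunoglobulin intron that promotes efficient mRNA processing, and is terminated by an SV40 polyadenylation signal. A T7 promoter just upstream of the open reading frame serves as a sequencing primer site. The protein is fused at its C-terminus, through a short glycine-serine linker, to the HiBiT peptide. This small fragment complements the LgBiT partner to reconstitute NanoLuc luciferase, so the tagged protein can be measured by luminescence. The feature table does not annotate HiBiT itself; the short "SET1 fragment" and "large T antigen" hits are probably annotation artefacts of the vector and SV40 polyadenylation regions.

In bacteria the plasmid replicates from a high-copy ColE1/pUC-type origin and is selected with kanamycin through an EM7-driven neo (nptII) gene, which is preceded by a loxP site. The catalogue lists neomycin/G418 as the mammalian selectable marker. However, the sequence annotation shows only the bacterial EM7 promoter upstream of neo, along with a separate SV40 promoter-driven blasticidin S deaminase cassette with a synthetic poly(A) signal, which suggests that blasticidin selection in mammalian cells may also be possible. The construct was deposited as part of a ligandability survey of WD40 repeat proteins, and it suits luminescence-based detection of PPP2R2A abundance or behaviour in cells.
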