Addgene plasmid #211321: pBiT3.1-C_PPP2R2A:1-447
Purpose: Mammalian expression of full-length human PPP2R2A. C-terminal HiBiT tag.
Depositing lab: Cheryl Arrowsmith. Depositing organization: University of Toronto. Publication: A Target Class Ligandability Evaluation of WD40 Repeat-Containing Proteins. Ackloo S, Li F, Szewczyk M, Seitova A, Loppnau P, Zeng H, Xu J, Ahmad S, Arnautova YA, Baghaie AJ, Beldar S, Bolotokova A, Centrella PA, Chau I, Clark MA, Cuozzo JW, Dehghani-Tafti S, Disch JS, Dong A, Dumas A, Feng JA, Ghiabi P, Gibson E, Gilmer J, Goldman B, Green SR, Guie MA, Guilinger JP, Harms N, Herasymenko O, Houliston S, Hutchinson A, Kearnes S, Keefe AD, Kimani SW, Kramer T, Kutera M, Kwak HA, Lento C, Li Y, Liu J, Loup J, Machado RAC, Mulhern CJ, Perveen S, Righetto GL, Riley P, Shrestha S, Sigel EA, Silva M, Sintchak MD, Slakman BL, Taylor RD, Thompson J, Torng W, Underkoffler C, von Rechenberg M, Walsh RT, Watson I, Wilson DJ, Wolf E, Yadav M, Yazdi AK, Zhang J, Zhang Y, Santhakumar V, Edwards AM, Barsyte-Lovejoy D, Schapira M, Brown PJ, Halabelian L, Arrowsmith CH. J Med Chem. 2025 Jan 23;68(2):1092-1112. doi: 10.1021/acs.jmedchem.4c02010. Epub 2024 Nov 4. PubMed 39495097.
Backbone
  Vector backbone: pBiT3.1-C
  Backbone manufacturer: Promega
  Vector type: Mammalian Expression
  Selectable markers: Neomycin (select with G418)
Growth in bacteria
  Bacterial resistance: Kanamycin, 50 μg/mL
  Growth temperature: 37°C
  Growth strain: DH5alpha
  Copy number: High Copy
Gene/Insert
  Gene/Insert name: PPP2R2A:M1-N447
  Species: H. sapiens (human)
  Insert size (bp): 1341
  Mutation: wild type
  Entrez Gene: PPP2R2A (a.k.a. B55A, B55ALPHA, PR52A, PR55A, PR55alpha)
  Promoter: CMV
  Tag / fusion protein: GSSGGSSGVSGWRLFKKIS (C terminal on insert)
  Cloning method: Ligation Independent Cloning
  Sequencing primers: 5′ T7; 3′ TTGCTCAGCGGTGGCAGCAG
Resource information
  A portion of this plasmid was derived from a plasmid made by: Mammalian Gene Collection (BC041071.1)
Terms and licenses: Academic/Nonprofit Terms; Industry Terms: Not Available to Industry
Depositor comments: 5' Cloning Site: EcoR1 (not destroyed), 3' Cloning Site: Xho1 (not destroyed).
How to cite: pBiT3.1-C_PPP2R2A:1-447 was a gift from Cheryl Arrowsmith (Addgene plasmid # 211321 ; http://n2t.net/addgene:211321 ; RRID:Addgene_211321)
