>Addgene plasmid #211321 | pBiT3.1-C_PPP2R2A:1-447 | depositor partial sequence | sequence record 412120 | Insert sequence
ATGGCAGGAGCTGGAGGAGGGAATGATATTCAGTGGTGTTTTTCTCAGGTGAAAGGAGCAGTAGATGATG
ATGTAGCAGAAGCAGATATAATTTCTACAGTAGAATTTAATCATTCTGGAGAATTACTAGCAACAGGAGA
TAAAGGTGGTAGAGTTGTCATCTTTCAACAGGAGCAGGAGAACAAAATCCAGTCTCATAGCAGAGGAGAA
TATAATGTTTACAGCACCTTCCAGAGCCATGAACCAGAGTTTGACTACTTGAAAAGTTTAGAAATAGAAG
AAAAGATCAACAAAATTAGGTGGTTACCCCAGAAAAATGCTGCTCAGTTTTTATTGTCTACCAATGATAA
AACAATAAAATTATGGAAAATCAGTGAAAGGGACAAAAGACCAGAAGGGTATAACTTGAAAGAGGAGGAT
GGAAGGTATAGAGATCCTACTACAGTTACTACACTACGAGTGCCAGTCTTTAGGCCTATGGATCTAATGG
TTGAGGCCAGTCCACGAAGAATATTTGCCAATGCTCATACATATCACATCAACTCAATTTCTATTAATAG
TGATTATGAAACATATTTATCTGCAGATGATTTGCGGATTAATCTTTGGCATCTGGAAATTACAGACAGG
AGTTTTAACATTGTGGATATCAAGCCTGCCAATATGGAAGAGCTAACAGAGGTGATTACAGCAGCAGAAT
TTCATCCAAACAGCTGTAACACATTTGTATACAGCAGCAGTAAAGGAACTATTCGGCTATGTGACATGAG
GGCATCTGCCCTCTGTGATAGACATTCTAAATTGTTTGAAGAACCTGAAGATCCCAGTAACAGGTCATTT
TTTTCCGAAATCATCTCCTCTATTTCGGATGTAAAATTCAGCCATAGTGGTCGATATATGATGACTAGAG
ACTATTTGTCAGTCAAAATTTGGGACTTAAATATGGAAAACAGGCCTGTGGAAACATACCAGGTGCATGA
ATACCTCAGAAGTAAACTCTGTTCACTGTATGAAAATGACTGCATATTTGACAAATTTGAATGTTGTTGG
AATGGATCTGACAGTGTTGTCATGACTGGATCTTACAATAATTTCTTCAGAATGTTTGACAGAAACACAA
AGCGAGACATAACCCTAGAAGCATCGCGGGAAAACAATAAGCCTCGCACAGTTCTGAAGCCTCGCAAAGT
CTGTGCAAGTGGCAAGCGAAAGAAAGATGAAATAAGTGTTGACAGCCTAGACTTCAATAAGAAAATCCTT
CACACAGCCTGGCACCCCAAGGAAAATATCATTGCCGTAGCTACTACAAACAATCTGTATATATTTCAAG
ACAAAGTGAAT
